Addgene plasmid #142563: TFORF0219
Purpose: Lentiviral vector for overexpressing transcription factor ORFs with unique 24-bp barcodes. Barcodes facilitate identification of transcription factors in pooled screens.
Depositing lab: Feng Zhang. Depositing organization: Broad Institute. Publication: A transcription factor atlas of directed differentiation. Joung J, Ma S, Tay T, Geiger-Schuller KR, Kirchgatterer PC, Verdine VK, Guo B, Arias-Garcia MA, Allen WE, Singh A, Kuksenko O, Abudayyeh OO, Gootenberg JS, Fu Z, Macrae RK, Buenrostro JD, Regev A, Zhang F. Cell. 2023 Jan 5;186(1):209-229.e26. doi: 10.1016/j.cell.2022.11.026. PubMed 36608654.
Backbone
  Vector backbone: pLX_TRC317
  Backbone manufacturer: Broad Institute Genetic Perturbation Platform
  Backbone size w/o insert (bp): 8264
  Vector type: Mammalian Expression, Lentiviral
  Selectable markers: Puromycin
Growth in bacteria
  Bacterial resistance: Ampicillin, 100 μg/mL
  Growth temperature: 37°C
  Growth strain: NEB Stable
  Copy number: High Copy
Gene/Insert
  Gene/Insert name: ADNP
  Species: H. sapiens (human)
  Insert size (bp): 3410
  Entrez Gene: ADNP (a.k.a. ADNP1, HVDAS, MRD28)
  Promoter: EF1a
  Cloning method: Unknown
  Sequencing primers: 5′ GGGTGGAGACTGAAGTTAGGCCAG; 3′ CACATAGCGTAAAAGGAGCAACATAG
Terms and licenses: Academic/Nonprofit Terms; Industry Terms: Not Available to Industry
Depositor comments: NM_001282532,NM_001282531,NM_015339,NM_181442,XM_017027758,XM_017027759,XM_011528747,XM_017027757,ENST00000371602,ENST00000621696,ENST00000349014,ENST00000396029,ENST00000396032 . The transcription factor ORF portion of this plasmid was synthesized by Genewiz. Please test multiple small colonies in case of plasmid recombination. To make this collection available in a timely manner, a portion of this collection was not fully sequenced by Addgene. If an Addgene verified full plasmid sequence is not available, please contact us prior to placing an order to request the full sequence.
How to cite: TFORF0219 was a gift from Feng Zhang (Addgene plasmid # 142563 ; http://n2t.net/addgene:142563 ; RRID:Addgene_142563)
