[The description below was written by a language model from this plasmid's Addgene catalogue record and pLannotate feature annotations shown in this document.]
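Description:
TFORF0219 is a lentiviral mammalian expression plasmid built on the pLX_TRC317 backbone and carrying the human ADNP open reading frame. It belongs to a barcoded transcription factor ORF collection intended for overexpression studies and pooled screens. In bacteria it is maintained through a high-copy ColE1/pUC-type origin and selected with ampicillin via the β-lactamase gene. An f1 origin and remnants of a lacZα/lac promoter cloning region flanked by T3 and T7 promoters are also present in the backbone. The depositor notes that the plasmid can recombine, as is common for LTR-containing vectors.

The viral portion has a third-generation, self-inactivating layout. An RSV promoter drives a truncated HIV-1 5' LTR, followed by the Ψ packaging signal with a partial gag sequence, the Rev response element for Rev-dependent nuclear export of the genomic RNA, a cPPT/CTS element, and a ΔU3 3' LTR followed by an SV40 polyadenylation signal. Two expression units lie between the LTRs. An SV40 early promoter drives puromycin N-acetyltransferase for selection of transduced cells, and the strong constitutive EF-1α promoter drives the ADNP coding sequence. A WPRE downstream of the ORF enhances transcript stability and expression. According to the catalogue entry each construct carries a unique 24-bp barcode, which allows the delivered transcription factor to be identified by sequencing in pooled experiments. The barcode is not annotated in the feature table, so its position cannot be stated from the record. A short U6 promoter fragment annotated between the ORF and the WPRE appears to be a residual sequence match rather than a functional unit. The annotated sequence length is consistent with the stated backbone and insert sizes.
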