Features (pLannotate 1.2.2; 31 found; start..end, strand, type, name):
      5..231     +  promoter       RSV promoter: Rous sarcoma virus enhancer/promoter
    232..412     +  LTR            5' LTR (truncated): truncated 5' long terminal repeat (LTR) from HIV-1
    459..584     +  misc_feature   HIV-1 Ψ: packaging signal of human immunodeficiency virus type 1
    568..931     +  CDS            HIV-1 gag (fragment): gag protein from human immunodeficiency virus 1; gag
   1077..1310    +  misc_feature   RRE: The Rev response element (RRE) of HIV-1 allows for Rev-dependent mRNA export from the nucleus to the cytoplasm.
   1687..1713    +  CDS            Rev (fragment): human immunodeficiency virus 1 (HIV-1) Rev protein; rev; enhances nuclear export of unspliced and incompletely spliced viral mRNAs
   1720..1743    +  promoter       SV40 promoter (fragment): SV40 early promoter
   1744..1815    +  promoter       SV40 promoter (fragment): SV40 enhancer and early promoter
   1839..1974    +  rep_origin     SV40 ori: SV40 origin of replication
   2020..2616    +  CDS            PuroR (fragment): puromycin N-acetyltransferase; pac from Streptomyces; confers resistance to puromycin
   2665..2782    +  misc_feature   cPPT/CTS: central polypurine tract and central termination sequence of HIV-1
   2847..2913    +  CDS            small t antigen (fragment): SV40 (simian virus 40) small t antigen
   2920..4098    +  promoter       EF-1α promoter: strong constitutive promoter for human elongation factor EF-1α
   4115..7420    +  CDS            ADNP: ADNP_HUMAN - Also known as ADNP1, KIAA0784. Experimental evidence at protein level: Swiss-Prot protein existence level 1. Potential transcription factor. May mediate some of the neuroprotective peptide VIP-associated effects involving normal growth and cancer proliferation. From Homo sapiens (Human).
   7436..7489    +  promoter       U6 promoter (fragment): RNA polymerase III promoter for human U6 snRNA
   7531..8119    +  misc_feature   WPRE: woodchuck hepatitis virus posttranscriptional regulatory element
   8170..8189    +  misc_feature   cPPT/CTS (fragment): central polypurine tract and central termination sequence of HIV-1
   8191..8424    +  LTR            3' LTR (ΔU3): self-inactivating 3' long terminal repeat (LTR) from HIV-1
   8502..8623    +  polyA_signal   SV40 poly(A) signal: SV40 polyadenylation signal
   8663..8798    +  rep_origin     SV40 ori: SV40 origin of replication
   8819..8837    -  promoter       T7 promoter: promoter for bacteriophage T7 RNA polymerase
   8845..9000    +  CDS            lacZα (fragment): LacZα fragment of β-galactosidase; lacZ fragment
   9005..9433    +  rep_origin     f1 ori (sequence partly withheld): f1 bacteriophage origin of replication; arrow indicates direction of (+) strand synthesis
   9486..9590    +  promoter       AmpR promoter: bla
   9591..10451   +  CDS            AmpR: β-lactamase; bla; confers resistance to ampicillin, carbenicillin, and related antibiotics
  10622..11210   +  rep_origin     ori: high-copy-number ColE1/pMB1/pBR322/pUC origin of replication
  11393..11485   +  CDS            lacI (fragment): lac repressor; lacI; The lac repressor binds to the lac operator to inhibit transcription in E. coli. This inhibition can be relieved by adding lactose or isopropyl-β-D-thiogalactopyranoside (IPTG).
  11498..11519   +  protein_bind   CAP binding site: CAP binding activates transcription in the presence of cAMP. E. coli catabolite activator protein
  11534..11564   +  promoter       lac promoter: promoter for the E. coli lac operon
  11568..11590   +  protein_bind   lac operator (fragment): The lac repressor binds to the lac operator to inhibit transcription in E. coli. This inhibition can be relieved by adding lactose or isopropyl-β-D-thiogalactopyranoside (IPTG). lac repressor encoded by lacI
  11633..11651   +  promoter       T3 promoter: promoter for bacteriophage T3 RNA polymerase
>Addgene plasmid #142563 | TFORF0219 | addgene full sequence | sequence record 395965 | Addgene NGS Result
TTAATGTAGTCTTATGCAATACTCTTGTAGTCTTGCAACATGGTAACGATGAGTTAGCAACATGCCTTAC
AAGGAGAGAAAAAGCACCGTGCATGCCGATTGGTGGAAGTAAGGTGGTACGATCGTGCCTTATTAGGAAG
GCAACAGACGGGTCTGACATGGATTGGACGAACCACTGAATTGCCGCATTGCAGAGATATTGTATTTAAG
TGCCTAGCTCGATACATAAACGGGTCTCTCTGGTTAGACCAGATCTGAGCCTGGGAGCTCTCTGGCTAAC
TAGGGAACCCACTGCTTAAGCCTCAATAAAGCTTGCCTTGAGTGCTTCAAGTAGTGTGTGCCCGTCTGTT
GTGTGACTCTGGTAACTAGAGATCCCTCAGACCCTTTTAGTCAGTGTGGAAAATCTCTAGCAGTGGCGCC
CGAACAGGGACTTGAAAGCGAAAGGGAAACCAGAGGAGCTCTCTCGACGCAGGACTCGGCTTGCTGAAGC
GCGCACGGCAAGAGGCGAGGGGCGGCGACTGGTGAGTACGCCAAAAATTTTGACTAGCGGAGGCTAGAAG
GAGAGAGATGGGTGCGAGAGCGTCAGTATTAAGCGGGGGAGAATTAGATCGCGATGGGAAAAAATTCGGT
TAAGGCCAGGGGGAAAGAAAAAATATAAATTAAAACATATAGTATGGGCAAGCAGGGAGCTAGAACGATT
CGCAGTTAATCCTGGCCTGTTAGAAACATCAGAAGGCTGTAGACAAATACTGGGACAGCTACAACCATCC
CTTCAGACAGGATCAGAAGAACTTAGATCATTATATAATACAGTAGCAACCCTCTATTGTGTGCATCAAA
GGATAGAGATAAAAGACACCAAGGAAGCTTTAGACAAGATAGAGGAAGAGCAAAACAAAAGTAAGACCAC
CGCACAGCAAGCGGCCGCTGATCTTCAGACCTGGAGGAGGAGATATGAGGGACAATTGGAGAAGTGAATT
ATATAAATATAAAGTAGTAAAAATTGAACCATTAGGAGTAGCACCCACCAAGGCAAAGAGAAGAGTGGTG
CAGAGAGAAAAAAGAGCAGTGGGAATAGGAGCTTTGTTCCTTGGGTTCTTGGGAGCAGCAGGAAGCACTA
TGGGCGCAGCGTCAATGACGCTGACGGTACAGGCCAGACAATTATTGTCTGGTATAGTGCAGCAGCAGAA
CAATTTGCTGAGGGCTATTGAGGCGCAACAGCATCTGTTGCAACTCACAGTCTGGGGCATCAAGCAGCTC
CAGGCAAGAATCCTGGCTGTGGAAAGATACCTAAAGGATCAACAGCTCCTGGGGATTTGGGGTTGCTCTG
GAAAACTCATTTGCACCACTGCTGTGCCTTGGAATGCTAGTTGGAGTAATAAATCTCTGGAACAGATTTG
GAATCACACGACCTGGATGGAGTGGGACAGAGAAATTAACAATTACACAAGCTTAATACACTCCTTAATT
GAAGAATCGCAAAACCAGCAAGAAAAGAATGAACAAGAATTATTGGAATTAGATAAATGGGCAAGTTTGT
GGAATTGGTTTAACATAACAAATTGGCTGTGGTATATAAAATTATTCATAATGATAGTAGGAGGCTTGGT
AGGTTTAAGAATAGTTTTTGCTGTACTTTCTATAGTGAATAGAGTTAGGCAGGGATATTCACCATTATCG
TTTCAGACCCACCTCCCAACCCCGAGGGGACCCATGCATTGCATCTCAATTAGTCAGCAACCAGGTGTGG
AAAGTCCCCAGGCTCCCCAGCAGGCAGAAGTATGCAAAGCATGCGTCTCAATTAGTCAGCAACCATAGTC
CCGCCCCTAACTCCGCCCATCCCGCCCCTAACTCCGCCCAGTTCCGCCCATTCTCCGCCCCATGGCTGAC
TAATTTTTTTTATTTATGCAGAGGCCGAGGCCGCCTCGGCCTCTGAGCTATTCCAGAAGTAGTGAGGAGG
CTTTTTTGGAGGCCTAGGCTTTTGCAAAAAGCTTTCTAGAGGTACCACCGGAGCTTACCATGACCGAGTA
CAAGCCCACGGTGCGCCTCGCCACCCGCGACGACGTCCCCAGGGCCGTACGCACCCTCGCCGCCGCGTTC
GCCGACTACCCCGCCACGCGCCACACCGTCGATCCGGACCGCCACATCGAGCGGGTCACCGAGCTGCAAG
AACTCTTCCTCACGCGCGTCGGGCTCGACATCGGCAAGGTGTGGGTCGCGGACGACGGCGCCGCCGTGGC
GGTCTGGACCACGCCGGAGAGCGTCGAAGCGGGGGCGGTGTTCGCCGAGATCGGCCCGCGCATGGCCGAG
TTGAGCGGTTCCCGGCTGGCCGCGCAGCAACAGATGGAAGGCCTCCTGGCGCCGCACCGGCCCAAGGAGC
CCGCGTGGTTCCTGGCCACCGTCGGCGTCTCGCCCGACCACCAGGGCAAGGGTCTGGGCAGCGCCGTCGT
GCTCCCCGGAGTGGAGGCGGCCGAGCGCGCCGGGGTGCCCGCCTTCCTGGAGACCTCCGCGCCCCGCAAC
CTCCCCTTCTACGAGCGGCTCGGCTTCACCGTCACCGCCGACGTCGAGGTGCCCGAAGGACCGCGCACCT
GGTGCATGACCCGCAAGCCCGGTGCCAGTTAACGAATTCTAGATCTTGAGACAAATGGCAGTATTCATCC
ACAATTTTAAAAGAAAAGGGGGGATTGGGGGGTACAGTGCAGGGGAAAGAATAGTAGACATAATAGCAAC
AGACATACAAACTAAAGAATTACAAAAACAAATTACAAAAATTCAAAATTTTCGGGTTTATTACAGGGAC
AGCAGAGATCCACTTTGGCGCCGGCTCGAGGCCTGCAGGTGCAAAGATGGATAAAGTTTTAAACAGAGAG
GAATCTTTGCAGCTAATGGACCTTCTAGGTCTTGAAAGGAGTGGGAATTGGCTCCGGTGCCCGTCAGTGG
GCAGAGCGCACATCGCCCACAGTCCCCGAGAAGTTGGGGGGAGGGGTCGGCAATTGAACCGGTGCCTAGA
GAAGGTGGCGCGGGGTAAACTGGGAAAGTGATGTCGTGTACTGGCTCCGCCTTTTTCCCGAGGGTGGGGG
AGAACCGTATATAAGTGCAGTAGTCGCCGTGAACGTTCTTTTTCGCAACGGGTTTGCCGCCAGAACACAG
GTAAGTGCCGTGTGTGGTTCCCGCGGGCCTGGCCTCTTTACGGGTTATGGCCCTTGCGTGCCTTGAATTA
CTTCCACCTGGCTGCAGTACGTGATTCTTGATCCCGAGCTTCGGGTTGGAAGTGGGTGGGAGAGTTCGAG
GCCTTGCGCTTAAGGAGCCCCTTCGCCTCGTGCTTGAGTTGAGGCCTGGCCTGGGCGCTGGGGCCGCCGC
GTGCGAATCTGGTGGCACCTTCGCGCCTGTCTCGCTGCTTTCGATAAGTCTCTAGCCATTTAAAATTTTT
GATGACCTGCTGCGACGCTTTTTTTCTGGCAAGATAGTCTTGTAAATGCGGGCCAAGATCTGCACACTGG
TATTTCGGTTTTTGGGGCCGCGGGCGGCGACGGGGCCCGTGCGTCCCAGCGCACATGTTCGGCGAGGCGG
GGCCTGCGAGCGCGGCCACCGAGAATCGGACGGGGGTAGTCTCAAGCTGGCCGGCCTGCTCTGGTGCCTG
GCCTCGCGCCGCCGTGTATCGCCCCGCCCTGGGCGGCAAGGCTGGCCCGGTCGGCACCAGTTGCGTGAGC
GGAAAGATGGCCGCTTCCCGGCCCTGCTGCAGGGAGCTCAAAATGGAGGACGCGGCGCTCGGGAGAGCGG
GCGGGTGAGTCACCCACACAAAGGAAAAGGGCCTTTCCGTCCTCAGCCGTCGCTTCATGTGACTCCACGG
AGTACCGGGCGCCGTCCAGGCACCTCGATTAGTTCTCGAGCTTTTGGAGTACGTCGTCTTTAGGTTGGGG
GGAGGGGTTTTATGCGATGGAGTTTCCCCACACTGAGTGGGTGGAGACTGAAGTTAGGCCAGCTTGGCAC
TTGATGTAATTCTCCTTGGAATTTGCCCTTTTTGAGTTTGGATCTTGGTTCATTCTCAAGCCTCAGACAG
TGGTTCAAAGTTTTTTTCTTCCATTTCAGGTGTCGTGAGGCTAGCACCGCCACCATGTTCCAACTTCCTG
TCAACAATCTTGGCAGTTTAAGAAAAGCCCGGAAAACTGTGAAAAAAATACTTAGTGACATTGGGTTGGA
ATACTGTAAAGAACATATAGAAGATTTTAAACAATTTGAACCTAATGACTTTTATTTGAAAAACACTACA
TGGGAGGATGTAGGACTGTGGGACCCATCACTTACGAAAAACCAGGACTATCGGACAAAACCTTTCTGCT
GCAGCGCTTGTCCATTTTCCTCAAAATTCTTCTCTGCCTACAAAAGTCATTTCCGCAATGTCCATAGTGA
AGACTTTGAAAATAGGATTCTCCTTAATTGCCCCTACTGTACCTTCAATGCAGACAAAAAGACTTTGGAA
ACACACATTAAAATATTTCATGCTCCGAACGCCAGCGCACCAAGTAGCAGCCTCAGCACTTTCAAAGATA
AAAACAAAAATGATGGCCTTAAACCTAAGCAGGCTGACAGTGTAGAGCAAGCTGTTTATTACTGTAAGAA
GTGCACTTACCGAGATCCTCTTTATGAAATAGTTAGGAAGCACATTTACAGGGAACATTTTCAGCATGTG
GCAGCACCTTACATAGCAAAGGCAGGAGAAAAATCACTCAATGGGGCAGTCCCCTTAGGCTCGAATGCCC
GAGAAGAGAGTAGTATTCACTGCAAGCGATGCCTTTTCATGCCAAAGTCCTATGAAGCTTTGGTACAGCA
TGTCATCGAAGACCATGAACGTATAGGCTATCAGGTCACTGCCATGATTGGGCACACAAATGTAGTGGTT
CCCCGATCCAAACCCTTGATGCTAATTGCTCCCAAACCTCAAGACAAGAAGAGCATGGGACTCCCACCAA
GGATCGGTTCCCTTGCTTCTGGAAATGTCCGGTCTTTACCATCACAGCAGATGGTGAATCGACTCTCAAT
ACCAAAGCCTAACTTAAATTCTACAGGAGTCAACATGATGTCCAGTGTTCATCTGCAGCAGAACAACTAT
GGAGTCAAATCTGTAGGCCAGGGTTACAGTGTTGGTCAGTCAATGAGACTGGGTCTAGGTGGCAACGCAC
CAGTTTCCATTCCTCAACAATCTCAGTCTGTAAAGCAGTTACTTCCAAGTGGAAACGGAAGGTCTTATGG
GCTTGGGTCAGAGCAGAGGTCCCAGGCACCAGCAAGATACTCCCTGCAGTCTGCTAATGCCTCTTCTCTC
TCATCGGGCCAGTTAAAGTCTCCTTCCCTCTCTCAGTCACAGGCATCCAGAGTGTTAGGTCAGTCCAGTT
CCAAACCTGCTGCAGCTGCCACAGGCCCTCCCCCAGGTAACACTTCCTCAACTCAAAAGTGGAAAATATG
TACAATCTGTAATGAGCTTTTTCCTGAAAATGTCTATAGTGTGCACTTCGAAAAAGAACATAAAGCTGAG
AAAGTCCCAGCAGTAGCCAACTACATTATGAAAATACACAATTTTACTAGCAAATGCCTCTACTGTAATC
GCTATTTACCCACAGATACTCTGCTCAACCATATGTTAATTCATGGTCTGTCTTGTCCATATTGCCGTTC
AACTTTCAATGATGTGGAAAAGATGGCCGCACACATGCGGATGGTTCACATTGATGAAGAGATGGGACCT
AAAACAGATTCTACTTTGAGTTTTGATTTGACATTGCAGCAGGGTAGTCACACTAACATCCATCTCCTGG
TAACTACATACAATCTGAGGGATGCCCCAGCTGAATCTGTTGCTTACCATGCCCAAAATAATCCTCCAGT
TCCTCCAAAGCCACAGCCAAAGGTTCAGGAAAAGGCAGATATCCCTGTAAAAAGTTCACCTCAAGCTGCA
GTGCCCTATAAAAAAGATGTTGGGAAAACCCTTTGTCCTCTTTGCTTTTCAATCCTAAAAGGACCCATAT
CTGATGCACTTGCACATCACTTACGAGAGAGGCACCAAGTTATTCAGACGGTTCATCCAGTTGAGAAAAA
GCTCACCTACAAATGTATCCATTGCCTTGGTGTGTATACCAGCAACATGACCGCCTCAACTATCACTCTG
CATCTAGTTCACTGCAGGGGCGTTGGAAAGACCCAAAATGGCCAGGATAAGACAAATGCACCCTCTCGGC
TTAATCAGTCTCCAAGTCTGGCACCTGTGAAGCGCACTTACGAGCAAATGGAATTTCCCTTACTGAAAAA
ACGAAAGTTAGATGATGATAGTGATTCACCCAGCTTCTTTGAAGAGAAGCCTGAAGAGCCTGTTGTTTTA
GCTTTAGACCCCAAGGGTCATGAAGATGATTCCTATGAAGCCAGGAAAAGCTTTCTAACAAAGTATTTCA
ACAAACAGCCCTATCCCACCAGGAGAGAAATTGAGAAGCTAGCAGCCAGTTTATGGTTATGGAAGAGTGA
CATCGCTTCCCATTTTAGTAACAAAAGGAAGAAGTGTGTCCGTGATTGTGAAAAGTACAAGCCTGGCGTG
TTGCTGGGGTTTAACATGAAAGAATTAAATAAAGTCAAGCATGAGATGGATTTTGATGCTGAGTGGCTAT
TTGAAAATCATGATGAGAAGGATTCCAGAGTCAATGCTAGTAAGACTGCTGACAAAAAGCTCAACCTTGG
GAAGGAAGATGACAGTTCCTCAGACAGTTTTGAAAATTTGGAAGAAGAATCCAATGAAAGTGGTAGCCCT
TTTGACCCTGTTTTTGAAGTTGAACCTAAAATCTCTAACGATAACCCAGAGGAACATGTACTGAAGGTAA
TTCCTGAGGATGCTTCAGAATCTGAGGAGAAGCTAGACCAAAAAGAGGATGGTTCAAAATACGAAACTAT
TCATTTGACTGAGGAACCAACCAAACTAATGCACAATGCATCTGATAGTGAGGTTGACCAAGACGATGTT
GTTGAGTGGAAAGACGGTGCTTCTCCATCTGAGAGTGGGCCTGGATCCCAACAAGTGTCAGACTTTGAGG
ACAATACCTGCGAAATGAAACCAGGAACCTGGTCTGACGAGTCTTCCCAAAGCGAAGATGCAAGGAGCAG
TAAGCCAGCTGCCAAAAAAAAGGCTACCATGCAAGGTGACAGAGAGCAGTTGAAATGGAAGAATAGTTCC
TATGGAAAAGTTGAAGGGTTTTGGTCTAAGGACCAGTCACAGTGGAAGAATGCATCTGAGAATGATGAGC
GCTTATCTAACCCCCAGATTGAGTGGCAGAATAGCACAATTGACAGTGAGGATGGGGAACAGTTTGACAA
CATGACTGATGGAGTAGCTGAGCCCATGCATGGCAGCTTAGCCGGAGTTAAACTGAGCAGCCAACAGGCC
TAGTAATGAACTAGTCCGTAACTTGAAAGTATTTCGATTTCTTGGCTTTATATATCTTGTGGAAAGGACG
ACCGGCGCTTAACGGCTAATACTGGACGCGTTAAGTCGACAATCAACCTCTGGATTACAAAATTTGTGAA
AGATTGACTGGTATTCTTAACTATGTTGCTCCTTTTACGCTATGTGGATACGCTGCTTTAATGCCTTTGT
ATCATGCTATTGCTTCCCGTATGGCTTTCATTTTCTCCTCCTTGTATAAATCCTGGTTGCTGTCTCTTTA
TGAGGAGTTGTGGCCCGTTGTCAGGCAACGTGGCGTGGTGTGCACTGTGTTTGCTGACGCAACCCCCACT
GGTTGGGGCATTGCCACCACCTGTCAGCTCCTTTCCGGGACTTTCGCTTTCCCCCTCCCTATTGCCACGG
CGGAACTCATCGCCGCCTGCCTTGCCCGCTGCTGGACAGGGGCTCGGCTGTTGGGCACTGACAATTCCGT
GGTGTTGTCGGGGAAATCATCGTCCTTTCCTTGGCTGCTCGCCTGTGTTGCCACCTGGATTCTGCGCGGG
ACGTCCTTCTGCTACGTCCCTTCGGCCCTCAATCCAGCGGACCTTCCTTCCCGCGGCCTGCTGCCGGCTC
TGCGGCCTCTTCCGCGTCTTCGCCTTCGCCCTCAGACGAGTCGGATCTCCCTTTGGGCCGCCTCCCCGCG
TCGACTTTAAGACCAATGACTTACAAGGCAGCTGTAGATCTTAGCCACTTTTTAAAAGAAAAGGGGGGAC
TGGAAGGGCTAATTCACTCCCAACGAAGACAAGATCTGCTTTTTGCTTGTACTGGGTCTCTCTGGTTAGA
CCAGATCTGAGCCTGGGAGCTCTCTGGCTAACTAGGGAACCCACTGCTTAAGCCTCAATAAAGCTTGCCT
TGAGTGCTTCAAGTAGTGTGTGCCCGTCTGTTGTGTGACTCTGGTAACTAGAGATCCCTCAGACCCTTTT
AGTCAGTGTGGAAAATCTCTAGCAGTACGTATAGTAGTTCATGTCATCTTATTATTCAGTATTTATAACT
TGCAAAGAAATGAATATCAGAGAGTGAGAGGAACTTGTTTATTGCAGCTTATAATGGTTACAAATAAAGC
AATAGCATCACAAATTTCACAAATAAAGCATTTTTTTCACTGCATTCTAGTTGTGGTTTGTCCAAACTCA
TCAATGTATCTTATCATGTCTGGCTCTAGCTATCCCGCCCCTAACTCCGCCCATCCCGCCCCTAACTCCG
CCCAGTTCCGCCCATTCTCCGCCCCATGGCTGACTAATTTTTTTTATTTATGCAGAGGCCGAGGCCGCCT
CGGCCTCTGAGCTATTCCAGAAGTAGTGAGGAGGCTTTTTTGGAGGCCTAGGGACGTACCCAATTCGCCC
TATAGTGAGTCGTATTACGCGCGCTCACTGGCCGTCGTTTTACAACGTCGTGACTGGGAAAACCCTGGCG
TTACCCAACTTAATCGCCTTGCAGCACATCCCCCTTTCGCCAGCTGGCGTAATAGCGAAGAGGCCCGCAC
CGATCGCCCTTCCCAACAGTTGCGCAGCCTGAATGGCGAATGGG
[124 nt withheld, positions 9005-9128]
C
[91 nt withheld, positions 9130-9220]
A
[49 nt withheld, positions 9222-9270]
CCTTTGACGTTGGAGTCCACGTTCTTT
[37 nt withheld, positions 9298-9334]
ACCCTATCTCGGTCTATTCTTTTGATTTATAAGGGATTTTGCCGATTTCGGCCTATTGGTTAAAAAATGA
GCTGATTTAACAAAAATTTAACGCGAATTTTAACAAAATATTAACGCTTACAATTTAGGTGGCACTTTTC
GGGGAAATGTGCGCGGAACCCCTATTTGTTTATTTTTCTAAATACATTCAAATATGTATCCGCTCATGAG
ACAATAACCCTGATAAATGCTTCAATAATATTGAAAAAGGAAGAGTATGAGTATTCAACATTTCCGTGTC
GCCCTTATTCCCTTTTTTGCGGCATTTTGCCTTCCTGTTTTTGCTCACCCAGAAACGCTGGTGAAAGTAA
AAGATGCTGAAGATCAGTTGGGTGCACGAGTGGGTTACATCGAACTGGATCTCAACAGCGGTAAGATCCT
TGAGAGTTTTCGCCCCGAAGAACGTTTTCCAATGATGAGCACTTTTAAAGTTCTGCTATGTGGCGCGGTA
TTATCCCGTATTGACGCCGGGCAAGAGCAACTCGGTCGCCGCATACACTATTCTCAGAATGACTTGGTTG
AGTACTCACCAGTCACAGAAAAGCATCTTACGGATGGCATGACAGTAAGAGAATTATGCAGTGCTGCCAT
AACCATGAGTGATAACACTGCGGCCAACTTACTTCTGACAACGATCGGAGGACCGAAGGAGCTAACCGCT
TTTTTGCACAACATGGGGGATCATGTAACTCGCCTTGATCGTTGGGAACCGGAGCTGAATGAAGCCATAC
CAAACGACGAGCGTGACACCACGATGCCTGTAGCAATGGCAACAACGTTGCGCAAACTATTAACTGGCGA
ACTACTTACTCTAGCTTCCCGGCAACAATTAATAGACTGGATGGAGGCGGATAAAGTTGCAGGACCACTT
CTGCGCTCGGCCCTTCCGGCTGGCTGGTTTATTGCTGATAAATCTGGAGCCGGTGAGCGTGGGTCTCGCG
GTATCATTGCAGCACTGGGGCCAGATGGTAAGCCCTCCCGTATCGTAGTTATCTACACGACGGGGAGTCA
GGCAACTATGGATGAACGAAATAGACAGATCGCTGAGATAGGTGCCTCACTGATTAAGCATTGGTAACTG
TCAGACCAAGTTTACTCATATATACTTTAGATTGATTTAAAACTTCATTTTTAATTTAAAAGGATCTAGG
TGAAGATCCTTTTTGATAATCTCATGACCAAAATCCCTTAACGTGAGTTTTCGTTCCACTGAGCGTCAGA
CCCCGTAGAAAAGATCAAAGGATCTTCTTGAGATCCTTTTTTTCTGCGCGTAATCTGCTGCTTGCAAACA
AAAAAACCACCGCTACCAGCGGTGGTTTGTTTGCCGGATCAAGAGCTACCAACTCTTTTTCCGAAGGTAA
CTGGCTTCAGCAGAGCGCAGATACCAAATACTGTTCTTCTAGTGTAGCCGTAGTTAGGCCACCACTTCAA
GAACTCTGTAGCACCGCCTACATACCTCGCTCTGCTAATCCTGTTACCAGTGGCTGCTGCCAGTGGCGAT
AAGTCGTGTCTTACCGGGTTGGACTCAAGACGATAGTTACCGGATAAGGCGCAGCGGTCGGGCTGAACGG
GGGGTTCGTGCACACAGCCCAGCTTGGAGCGAACGACCTACACCGAACTGAGATACCTACAGCGTGAGCT
ATGAGAAAGCGCCACGCTTCCCGAAGGGAGAAAGGCGGACAGGTATCCGGTAAGCGGCAGGGTCGGAACA
GGAGAGCGCACGAGGGAGCTTCCAGGGGGAAACGCCTGGTATCTTTATAGTCCTGTCGGGTTTCGCCACC
TCTGACTTGAGCGTCGATTTTTGTGATGCTCGTCAGGGGGGCGGAGCCTATGGAAAAACGCCAGCAACGC
GGCCTTTTTACGGTTCCTGGCCTTTTGCTGGCCTTTTGCTCACATGTTCTTTCCTGCGTTATCCCCTGAT
TCTGTGGATAACCGTATTACCGCCTTTGAGTGAGCTGATACCGCTCGCCGCAGCCGAACGACCGAGCGCA
GCGAGTCAGTGAGCGAGGAAGCGGAAGAGCGCCCAATACGCAAACCGCCTCTCCCCGCGCGTTGGCCGAT
TCATTAATGCAGCTGGCACGACAGGTTTCCCGACTGGAAAGCGGGCAGTGAGCGCAACGCAATTAATGTG
AGTTAGCTCACTCATTAGGCACCCCAGGCTTTACACTTTATGCTTCCGGCTCGTATGTTGTGTGGAATTG
TGAGCGGATAACAATTTCACACAGGAAACAGCTATGACCATGATTACGCCAAGCGCGCAATTAACCCTCA
CTAAAGGGAACAAAAGCTGGAGCTGCAAGC
