>Addgene plasmid #142563 | TFORF0219 | depositor partial sequence | sequence record 279827 | Insert
ACCGCCACCATGTTCCAACTTCCTGTCAACAATCTTGGCAGTTTAAGAAAAGCCCGGAAAACTGTGAAAA
AAATACTTAGTGACATTGGGTTGGAATACTGTAAAGAACATATAGAAGATTTTAAACAATTTGAACCTAA
TGACTTTTATTTGAAAAACACTACATGGGAGGATGTAGGACTGTGGGACCCATCACTTACGAAAAACCAG
GACTATCGGACAAAACCTTTCTGCTGCAGCGCTTGTCCATTTTCCTCAAAATTCTTCTCTGCCTACAAAA
GTCATTTCCGCAATGTCCATAGTGAAGACTTTGAAAATAGGATTCTCCTTAATTGCCCCTACTGTACCTT
CAATGCAGACAAAAAGACTTTGGAAACACACATTAAAATATTTCATGCTCCGAACGCCAGCGCACCAAGT
AGCAGCCTCAGCACTTTCAAAGATAAAAACAAAAATGATGGCCTTAAACCTAAGCAGGCTGACAGTGTAG
AGCAAGCTGTTTATTACTGTAAGAAGTGCACTTACCGAGATCCTCTTTATGAAATAGTTAGGAAGCACAT
TTACAGGGAACATTTTCAGCATGTGGCAGCACCTTACATAGCAAAGGCAGGAGAAAAATCACTCAATGGG
GCAGTCCCCTTAGGCTCGAATGCCCGAGAAGAGAGTAGTATTCACTGCAAGCGATGCCTTTTCATGCCAA
AGTCCTATGAAGCTTTGGTACAGCATGTCATCGAAGACCATGAACGTATAGGCTATCAGGTCACTGCCAT
GATTGGGCACACAAATGTAGTGGTTCCCCGATCCAAACCCTTGATGCTAATTGCTCCCAAACCTCAAGAC
AAGAAGAGCATGGGACTCCCACCAAGGATCGGTTCCCTTGCTTCTGGAAATGTCCGGTCTTTACCATCAC
AGCAGATGGTGAATCGACTCTCAATACCAAAGCCTAACTTAAATTCTACAGGAGTCAACATGATGTCCAG
TGTTCATCTGCAGCAGAACAACTATGGAGTCAAATCTGTAGGCCAGGGTTACAGTGTTGGTCAGTCAATG
AGACTGGGTCTAGGTGGCAACGCACCAGTTTCCATTCCTCAACAATCTCAGTCTGTAAAGCAGTTACTTC
CAAGTGGAAACGGAAGGTCTTATGGGCTTGGGTCAGAGCAGAGGTCCCAGGCACCAGCAAGATACTCCCT
GCAGTCTGCTAATGCCTCTTCTCTCTCATCGGGCCAGTTAAAGTCTCCTTCCCTCTCTCAGTCACAGGCA
TCCAGAGTGTTAGGTCAGTCCAGTTCCAAACCTGCTGCAGCTGCCACAGGCCCTCCCCCAGGTAACACTT
CCTCAACTCAAAAGTGGAAAATATGTACAATCTGTAATGAGCTTTTTCCTGAAAATGTCTATAGTGTGCA
CTTCGAAAAAGAACATAAAGCTGAGAAAGTCCCAGCAGTAGCCAACTACATTATGAAAATACACAATTTT
ACTAGCAAATGCCTCTACTGTAATCGCTATTTACCCACAGATACTCTGCTCAACCATATGTTAATTCATG
GTCTGTCTTGTCCATATTGCCGTTCAACTTTCAATGATGTGGAAAAGATGGCCGCACACATGCGGATGGT
TCACATTGATGAAGAGATGGGACCTAAAACAGATTCTACTTTGAGTTTTGATTTGACATTGCAGCAGGGT
AGTCACACTAACATCCATCTCCTGGTAACTACATACAATCTGAGGGATGCCCCAGCTGAATCTGTTGCTT
ACCATGCCCAAAATAATCCTCCAGTTCCTCCAAAGCCACAGCCAAAGGTTCAGGAAAAGGCAGATATCCC
TGTAAAAAGTTCACCTCAAGCTGCAGTGCCCTATAAAAAAGATGTTGGGAAAACCCTTTGTCCTCTTTGC
TTTTCAATCCTAAAAGGACCCATATCTGATGCACTTGCACATCACTTACGAGAGAGGCACCAAGTTATTC
AGACGGTTCATCCAGTTGAGAAAAAGCTCACCTACAAATGTATCCATTGCCTTGGTGTGTATACCAGCAA
CATGACCGCCTCAACTATCACTCTGCATCTAGTTCACTGCAGGGGCGTTGGAAAGACCCAAAATGGCCAG
GATAAGACAAATGCACCCTCTCGGCTTAATCAGTCTCCAAGTCTGGCACCTGTGAAGCGCACTTACGAGC
AAATGGAATTTCCCTTACTGAAAAAACGAAAGTTAGATGATGATAGTGATTCACCCAGCTTCTTTGAAGA
GAAGCCTGAAGAGCCTGTTGTTTTAGCTTTAGACCCCAAGGGTCATGAAGATGATTCCTATGAAGCCAGG
AAAAGCTTTCTAACAAAGTATTTCAACAAACAGCCCTATCCCACCAGGAGAGAAATTGAGAAGCTAGCAG
CCAGTTTATGGTTATGGAAGAGTGACATCGCTTCCCATTTTAGTAACAAAAGGAAGAAGTGTGTCCGTGA
TTGTGAAAAGTACAAGCCTGGCGTGTTGCTGGGGTTTAACATGAAAGAATTAAATAAAGTCAAGCATGAG
ATGGATTTTGATGCTGAGTGGCTATTTGAAAATCATGATGAGAAGGATTCCAGAGTCAATGCTAGTAAGA
CTGCTGACAAAAAGCTCAACCTTGGGAAGGAAGATGACAGTTCCTCAGACAGTTTTGAAAATTTGGAAGA
AGAATCCAATGAAAGTGGTAGCCCTTTTGACCCTGTTTTTGAAGTTGAACCTAAAATCTCTAACGATAAC
CCAGAGGAACATGTACTGAAGGTAATTCCTGAGGATGCTTCAGAATCTGAGGAGAAGCTAGACCAAAAAG
AGGATGGTTCAAAATACGAAACTATTCATTTGACTGAGGAACCAACCAAACTAATGCACAATGCATCTGA
TAGTGAGGTTGACCAAGACGATGTTGTTGAGTGGAAAGACGGTGCTTCTCCATCTGAGAGTGGGCCTGGA
TCCCAACAAGTGTCAGACTTTGAGGACAATACCTGCGAAATGAAACCAGGAACCTGGTCTGACGAGTCTT
CCCAAAGCGAAGATGCAAGGAGCAGTAAGCCAGCTGCCAAAAAAAAGGCTACCATGCAAGGTGACAGAGA
GCAGTTGAAATGGAAGAATAGTTCCTATGGAAAAGTTGAAGGGTTTTGGTCTAAGGACCAGTCACAGTGG
AAGAATGCATCTGAGAATGATGAGCGCTTATCTAACCCCCAGATTGAGTGGCAGAATAGCACAATTGACA
GTGAGGATGGGGAACAGTTTGACAACATGACTGATGGAGTAGCTGAGCCCATGCATGGCAGCTTAGCCGG
AGTTAAACTGAGCAGCCAACAGGCCTAGTAATGAACTAGTCCGTAACTTGAAAGTATTTCGATTTCTTGG
CTTTATATATCTTGTGGAAAGGACGACCGGCGCTTAACGGCTAATACTGG
