>Addgene plasmid #142563 | TFORF0219 | depositor partial sequence | sequence record 279828 | Barcode
CCGGCGCTTAACGGCTAATACTGG
